>Addgene plasmid #144995 | TFORF3519 | depositor full sequence | sequence record 287099 | Full Sequence
TTAATGTAGTCTTATGCAATACTCTTGTAGTCTTGCAACATGGTAACGATGAGTTAGCAACATGCCTTAC
AAGGAGAGAAAAAGCACCGTGCATGCCGATTGGTGGAAGTAAGGTGGTACGATCGTGCCTTATTAGGAAG
GCAACAGACGGGTCTGACATGGATTGGACGAACCACTGAATTGCCGCATTGCAGAGATATTGTATTTAAG
TGCCTAGCTCGATACATAAACGGGTCTCTCTGGTTAGACCAGATCTGAGCCTGGGAGCTCTCTGGCTAAC
TAGGGAACCCACTGCTTAAGCCTCAATAAAGCTTGCCTTGAGTGCTTCAAGTAGTGTGTGCCCGTCTGTT
GTGTGACTCTGGTAACTAGAGATCCCTCAGACCCTTTTAGTCAGTGTGGAAAATCTCTAGCAGTGGCGCC
CGAACAGGGACTTGAAAGCGAAAGGGAAACCAGAGGAGCTCTCTCGACGCAGGACTCGGCTTGCTGAAGC
GCGCACGGCAAGAGGCGAGGGGCGGCGACTGGTGAGTACGCCAAAAATTTTGACTAGCGGAGGCTAGAAG
GAGAGAGATGGGTGCGAGAGCGTCAGTATTAAGCGGGGGAGAATTAGATCGCGATGGGAAAAAATTCGGT
TAAGGCCAGGGGGAAAGAAAAAATATAAATTAAAACATATAGTATGGGCAAGCAGGGAGCTAGAACGATT
CGCAGTTAATCCTGGCCTGTTAGAAACATCAGAAGGCTGTAGACAAATACTGGGACAGCTACAACCATCC
CTTCAGACAGGATCAGAAGAACTTAGATCATTATATAATACAGTAGCAACCCTCTATTGTGTGCATCAAA
GGATAGAGATAAAAGACACCAAGGAAGCTTTAGACAAGATAGAGGAAGAGCAAAACAAAAGTAAGACCAC
CGCACAGCAAGCGGCCGCTGATCTTCAGACCTGGAGGAGGAGATATGAGGGACAATTGGAGAAGTGAATT
ATATAAATATAAAGTAGTAAAAATTGAACCATTAGGAGTAGCACCCACCAAGGCAAAGAGAAGAGTGGTG
CAGAGAGAAAAAAGAGCAGTGGGAATAGGAGCTTTGTTCCTTGGGTTCTTGGGAGCAGCAGGAAGCACTA
TGGGCGCAGCGTCAATGACGCTGACGGTACAGGCCAGACAATTATTGTCTGGTATAGTGCAGCAGCAGAA
CAATTTGCTGAGGGCTATTGAGGCGCAACAGCATCTGTTGCAACTCACAGTCTGGGGCATCAAGCAGCTC
CAGGCAAGAATCCTGGCTGTGGAAAGATACCTAAAGGATCAACAGCTCCTGGGGATTTGGGGTTGCTCTG
GAAAACTCATTTGCACCACTGCTGTGCCTTGGAATGCTAGTTGGAGTAATAAATCTCTGGAACAGATTTG
GAATCACACGACCTGGATGGAGTGGGACAGAGAAATTAACAATTACACAAGCTTAATACACTCCTTAATT
GAAGAATCGCAAAACCAGCAAGAAAAGAATGAACAAGAATTATTGGAATTAGATAAATGGGCAAGTTTGT
GGAATTGGTTTAACATAACAAATTGGCTGTGGTATATAAAATTATTCATAATGATAGTAGGAGGCTTGGT
AGGTTTAAGAATAGTTTTTGCTGTACTTTCTATAGTGAATAGAGTTAGGCAGGGATATTCACCATTATCG
TTTCAGACCCACCTCCCAACCCCGAGGGGACCCATGCATTGCATCTCAATTAGTCAGCAACCAGGTGTGG
AAAGTCCCCAGGCTCCCCAGCAGGCAGAAGTATGCAAAGCATGCGTCTCAATTAGTCAGCAACCATAGTC
CCGCCCCTAACTCCGCCCATCCCGCCCCTAACTCCGCCCAGTTCCGCCCATTCTCCGCCCCATGGCTGAC
TAATTTTTTTTATTTATGCAGAGGCCGAGGCCGCCTCGGCCTCTGAGCTATTCCAGAAGTAGTGAGGAGG
CTTTTTTGGAGGCCTAGGCTTTTGCAAAAAGCTTTCTAGAGGTACCACCGGAGCTTACCATGACCGAGTA
CAAGCCCACGGTGCGCCTCGCCACCCGCGACGACGTCCCCAGGGCCGTACGCACCCTCGCCGCCGCGTTC
GCCGACTACCCCGCCACGCGCCACACCGTCGATCCGGACCGCCACATCGAGCGGGTCACCGAGCTGCAAG
AACTCTTCCTCACGCGCGTCGGGCTCGACATCGGCAAGGTGTGGGTCGCGGACGACGGCGCCGCCGTGGC
GGTCTGGACCACGCCGGAGAGCGTCGAAGCGGGGGCGGTGTTCGCCGAGATCGGCCCGCGCATGGCCGAG
TTGAGCGGTTCCCGGCTGGCCGCGCAGCAACAGATGGAAGGCCTCCTGGCGCCGCACCGGCCCAAGGAGC
CCGCGTGGTTCCTGGCCACCGTCGGCGTCTCGCCCGACCACCAGGGCAAGGGTCTGGGCAGCGCCGTCGT
GCTCCCCGGAGTGGAGGCGGCCGAGCGCGCCGGGGTGCCCGCCTTCCTGGAGACCTCCGCGCCCCGCAAC
CTCCCCTTCTACGAGCGGCTCGGCTTCACCGTCACCGCCGACGTCGAGGTGCCCGAAGGACCGCGCACCT
GGTGCATGACCCGCAAGCCCGGTGCCAGTTAACGAATTCTAGATCTTGAGACAAATGGCAGTATTCATCC
ACAATTTTAAAAGAAAAGGGGGGATTGGGGGGTACAGTGCAGGGGAAAGAATAGTAGACATAATAGCAAC
AGACATACAAACTAAAGAATTACAAAAACAAATTACAAAAATTCAAAATTTTCGGGTTTATTACAGGGAC
AGCAGAGATCCACTTTGGCGCCGGCTCGAGGCCTGCAGGTGCAAAGATGGATAAAGTTTTAAACAGAGAG
GAATCTTTGCAGCTAATGGACCTTCTAGGTCTTGAAAGGAGTGGGAATTGGCTCCGGTGCCCGTCAGTGG
GCAGAGCGCACATCGCCCACAGTCCCCGAGAAGTTGGGGGGAGGGGTCGGCAATTGAACCGGTGCCTAGA
GAAGGTGGCGCGGGGTAAACTGGGAAAGTGATGTCGTGTACTGGCTCCGCCTTTTTCCCGAGGGTGGGGG
AGAACCGTATATAAGTGCAGTAGTCGCCGTGAACGTTCTTTTTCGCAACGGGTTTGCCGCCAGAACACAG
GTAAGTGCCGTGTGTGGTTCCCGCGGGCCTGGCCTCTTTACGGGTTATGGCCCTTGCGTGCCTTGAATTA
CTTCCACCTGGCTGCAGTACGTGATTCTTGATCCCGAGCTTCGGGTTGGAAGTGGGTGGGAGAGTTCGAG
GCCTTGCGCTTAAGGAGCCCCTTCGCCTCGTGCTTGAGTTGAGGCCTGGCCTGGGCGCTGGGGCCGCCGC
GTGCGAATCTGGTGGCACCTTCGCGCCTGTCTCGCTGCTTTCGATAAGTCTCTAGCCATTTAAAATTTTT
GATGACCTGCTGCGACGCTTTTTTTCTGGCAAGATAGTCTTGTAAATGCGGGCCAAGATCTGCACACTGG
TATTTCGGTTTTTGGGGCCGCGGGCGGCGACGGGGCCCGTGCGTCCCAGCGCACATGTTCGGCGAGGCGG
GGCCTGCGAGCGCGGCCACCGAGAATCGGACGGGGGTAGTCTCAAGCTGGCCGGCCTGCTCTGGTGCCTG
GCCTCGCGCCGCCGTGTATCGCCCCGCCCTGGGCGGCAAGGCTGGCCCGGTCGGCACCAGTTGCGTGAGC
GGAAAGATGGCCGCTTCCCGGCCCTGCTGCAGGGAGCTCAAAATGGAGGACGCGGCGCTCGGGAGAGCGG
GCGGGTGAGTCACCCACACAAAGGAAAAGGGCCTTTCCGTCCTCAGCCGTCGCTTCATGTGACTCCACGG
AGTACCGGGCGCCGTCCAGGCACCTCGATTAGTTCTCGAGCTTTTGGAGTACGTCGTCTTTAGGTTGGGG
GGAGGGGTTTTATGCGATGGAGTTTCCCCACACTGAGTGGGTGGAGACTGAAGTTAGGCCAGCTTGGCAC
TTGATGTAATTCTCCTTGGAATTTGCCCTTTTTGAGTTTGGATCTTGGTTCATTCTCAAGCCTCAGACAG
TGGTTCAAAGTTTTTTTCTTCCATTTCAGGTGTCGTGAGGCTAGCATCGATTGATCAACAAGTTTGTACA
AAAAAGCAGGCACCATGCATCACCAACAGCGAATGGCTGCCTTAGGGACGGACAAAGAGCTGAGTGATTT
ACTGGATTTCAGTGCGATGTTTTCACCTCCTGTGAGCAGTGGGAAAAATGGACCAACTTCTTTGGCAAGT
GGACATTTTACTGGCTCAAATGTAGAAGACAGAAGTAGCTCAGGGTCCTGGGGGAATGGAGGACATCCAA
GCCCGTCCAGGAACTATGGAGATGGGACTCCCTATGACCACATGACCAGCAGGGACCTTGGGTCACATGA
CAATCTCTCTCCACCTTTTGTCAATTCCAGAATACAAAGTAAAACAGAAAGGGGCTCATACTCATCTTAT
GGGAGAGAATCAAACTTACAGGGTTGCCACCAGCAGAGTCTCCTTGGAGGTGACATGGATATGGGCAACC
CAGGAACCCTTTCGCCCACCAAACCTGGTTCCCAGTACTATCAGTATTCTAGCAATAATCCCCGAAGGAG
GCCTCTTCACAGTAGTGCCATGGAGGTACAGACAAAGAAAGTTCGAAAAGTTCCTCCAGGTTTGCCATCT
TCAGTCTATGCTCCATCAGCAAGCACTGCCGACTACAATAGGGACTCGCCAGGCTATCCTTCCTCCAAAC
CAGCAACCAGCACTTTCCCTAGCTCCTTCTTCATGCAAGATGGCCATCACAGCAGTGACCCTTGGAGCTC
CTCCAGTGGGATGAATCAGCCTGGCTATGCAGGAATGTTGGGCAACTCTTCTCATATTCCACAGTCCAGC
AGCTACTGTAGCCTGCATCCACATGAACGTTTGAGCTATCCATCACACTCCTCAGCAGACATCAATTCCA
GTCTTCCTCCGATGTCCACTTTCCATCGTAGTGGTACAAACCATTACAGCACCTCTTCCTGTACGCCTCC
TGCCAACGGGACAGACAGTATAATGGCAAATAGAGGAAGCGGGGCAGCCGGCAGCTCCCAGACTGGAGAT
GCTCTGGGGAAAGCACTTGCTTCGATCTATTCTCCAGATCACACTAACAACAGCTTTTCATCAAACCCTT
CAACTCCTGTTGGCTCTCCTCCATCTCTCTCAGCAGGCACAGCTGTTTGGTCTAGAAATGGAGGACAGGC
CTCATCGTCTCCTAATTATGAAGGACCCTTACACTCTTTGCAAAGCCGAATTGAAGATCGTTTAGAAAGA
CTGGATGATGCTATTCATGTTCTCCGGAACCATGCAGTGGGCCCATCCACAGCTATGCCTGGTGGTCATG
GGGACATGCATGGAATCATTGGACCTTCTCATAATGGAGCCATGGGTGGTCTGGGCTCAGGGTATGGAAC
CGGCCTTCTTTCAGCCAACAGACATTCACTCATGGTGGGGACCCATCGTGAAGATGGCGTGGCCCTGAGA
GGCAGCCATTCTCTTCTGCCAAACCAGGTTCCGGTTCCACAGCTTCCTGTCCAGTCTGCGACTTCCCCTG
ACCTGAACCCACCCCAGGACCCTTACAGAGGCATGCCACCAGGACTACAGGGGCAGAGTGTCTCCTCTGG
CAGCTCTGAGATCAAATCCGATGACGAGGGTGATGAGAACCTGCAAGACACGAAATCTTCGGAGGACAAG
AAATTAGATGACGACAAGAAGGATATCAAATCAATTACTAGCAATAATGACGATGAGGACCTGACACCAG
AGCAGAAGGCAGAGCGTGAGAAGGAGCGGAGGATGGCCAACAATGCCCGAGAGCGTCTGCGGGTCCGTGA
CATCAACGAGGCTTTCAAAGAGCTCGGCCGCATGGTGCAGCTCCACCTCAAGAGTGACAAGCCCCAGACC
AAGCTCCTGATCCTCCACCAGGCGGTGGCCGTCATCCTCAGTCTGGAGCAGCAAGTCCGAGAAAGGAATC
TGAATCCGAAAGCTGCGTGTCTGAAAAGAAGGGAGGAAGAGAAGGTGTCCTCAGAGCCTCCCCCTCTCTC
CTTGGCCGGCCCACACCCTGGAATGGGAGACGCATCGAATCACATGGGACAGATGTAAGACCCAGCTTTC
TTGTACAAAGTGGTTGATATCGGTAAGCCTATCCCTAACCCTCTCCTCGGTCTCGATTCTACGTAGTAAT
GAACTAGTCCGTAACTTGAAAGTATTTCGATTTCTTGGCTTTATATATCTTGTGGAAAGGACGAGACCCC
TACTCCGCTAGGAGTACCACGCGTTAAGTCGACAATCAACCTCTGGATTACAAAATTTGTGAAAGATTGA
CTGGTATTCTTAACTATGTTGCTCCTTTTACGCTATGTGGATACGCTGCTTTAATGCCTTTGTATCATGC
TATTGCTTCCCGTATGGCTTTCATTTTCTCCTCCTTGTATAAATCCTGGTTGCTGTCTCTTTATGAGGAG
TTGTGGCCCGTTGTCAGGCAACGTGGCGTGGTGTGCACTGTGTTTGCTGACGCAACCCCCACTGGTTGGG
GCATTGCCACCACCTGTCAGCTCCTTTCCGGGACTTTCGCTTTCCCCCTCCCTATTGCCACGGCGGAACT
CATCGCCGCCTGCCTTGCCCGCTGCTGGACAGGGGCTCGGCTGTTGGGCACTGACAATTCCGTGGTGTTG
TCGGGGAAATCATCGTCCTTTCCTTGGCTGCTCGCCTGTGTTGCCACCTGGATTCTGCGCGGGACGTCCT
TCTGCTACGTCCCTTCGGCCCTCAATCCAGCGGACCTTCCTTCCCGCGGCCTGCTGCCGGCTCTGCGGCC
TCTTCCGCGTCTTCGCCTTCGCCCTCAGACGAGTCGGATCTCCCTTTGGGCCGCCTCCCCGCGTCGACTT
TAAGACCAATGACTTACAAGGCAGCTGTAGATCTTAGCCACTTTTTAAAAGAAAAGGGGGGACTGGAAGG
GCTAATTCACTCCCAACGAAGACAAGATCTGCTTTTTGCTTGTACTGGGTCTCTCTGGTTAGACCAGATC
TGAGCCTGGGAGCTCTCTGGCTAACTAGGGAACCCACTGCTTAAGCCTCAATAAAGCTTGCCTTGAGTGC
TTCAAGTAGTGTGTGCCCGTCTGTTGTGTGACTCTGGTAACTAGAGATCCCTCAGACCCTTTTAGTCAGT
GTGGAAAATCTCTAGCAGTACGTATAGTAGTTCATGTCATCTTATTATTCAGTATTTATAACTTGCAAAG
AAATGAATATCAGAGAGTGAGAGGAACTTGTTTATTGCAGCTTATAATGGTTACAAATAAAGCAATAGCA
TCACAAATTTCACAAATAAAGCATTTTTTTCACTGCATTCTAGTTGTGGTTTGTCCAAACTCATCAATGT
ATCTTATCATGTCTGGCTCTAGCTATCCCGCCCCTAACTCCGCCCATCCCGCCCCTAACTCCGCCCAGTT
CCGCCCATTCTCCGCCCCATGGCTGACTAATTTTTTTTATTTATGCAGAGGCCGAGGCCGCCTCGGCCTC
TGAGCTATTCCAGAAGTAGTGAGGAGGCTTTTTTGGAGGCCTAGGGACGTACCCAATTCGCCCTATAGTG
AGTCGTATTACGCGCGCTCACTGGCCGTCGTTTTACAACGTCGTGACTGGGAAAACCCTGGCGTTACCCA
ACTTAATCGCCTTGCAGCACATCCCCCTTTCGCCAGCTGGCGTAATAGCGAAGAGGCCCGCACCGATCGC
CCTTCCCAACAGTTGCGCAGCCTGAATGGCGAATGGG
[124 nt withheld, positions 7808-7931]
C
[91 nt withheld, positions 7933-8023]
A
[49 nt withheld, positions 8025-8073]
CCTTTGACGTTGGAGTCCACGTTCTTT
[37 nt withheld, positions 8101-8137]
ACCCTATCTCGGTCTATTCTTTTGATTTATAAGGGATTTTGCCGATTTCGGCCTATTGGTTAAAAAATGA
GCTGATTTAACAAAAATTTAACGCGAATTTTAACAAAATATTAACGCTTACAATTTAGGTGGCACTTTTC
GGGGAAATGTGCGCGGAACCCCTATTTGTTTATTTTTCTAAATACATTCAAATATGTATCCGCTCATGAG
ACAATAACCCTGATAAATGCTTCAATAATATTGAAAAAGGAAGAGTATGAGTATTCAACATTTCCGTGTC
GCCCTTATTCCCTTTTTTGCGGCATTTTGCCTTCCTGTTTTTGCTCACCCAGAAACGCTGGTGAAAGTAA
AAGATGCTGAAGATCAGTTGGGTGCACGAGTGGGTTACATCGAACTGGATCTCAACAGCGGTAAGATCCT
TGAGAGTTTTCGCCCCGAAGAACGTTTTCCAATGATGAGCACTTTTAAAGTTCTGCTATGTGGCGCGGTA
TTATCCCGTATTGACGCCGGGCAAGAGCAACTCGGTCGCCGCATACACTATTCTCAGAATGACTTGGTTG
AGTACTCACCAGTCACAGAAAAGCATCTTACGGATGGCATGACAGTAAGAGAATTATGCAGTGCTGCCAT
AACCATGAGTGATAACACTGCGGCCAACTTACTTCTGACAACGATCGGAGGACCGAAGGAGCTAACCGCT
TTTTTGCACAACATGGGGGATCATGTAACTCGCCTTGATCGTTGGGAACCGGAGCTGAATGAAGCCATAC
CAAACGACGAGCGTGACACCACGATGCCTGTAGCAATGGCAACAACGTTGCGCAAACTATTAACTGGCGA
ACTACTTACTCTAGCTTCCCGGCAACAATTAATAGACTGGATGGAGGCGGATAAAGTTGCAGGACCACTT
CTGCGCTCGGCCCTTCCGGCTGGCTGGTTTATTGCTGATAAATCTGGAGCCGGTGAGCGTGGGTCTCGCG
GTATCATTGCAGCACTGGGGCCAGATGGTAAGCCCTCCCGTATCGTAGTTATCTACACGACGGGGAGTCA
GGCAACTATGGATGAACGAAATAGACAGATCGCTGAGATAGGTGCCTCACTGATTAAGCATTGGTAACTG
TCAGACCAAGTTTACTCATATATACTTTAGATTGATTTAAAACTTCATTTTTAATTTAAAAGGATCTAGG
TGAAGATCCTTTTTGATAATCTCATGACCAAAATCCCTTAACGTGAGTTTTCGTTCCACTGAGCGTCAGA
CCCCGTAGAAAAGATCAAAGGATCTTCTTGAGATCCTTTTTTTCTGCGCGTAATCTGCTGCTTGCAAACA
AAAAAACCACCGCTACCAGCGGTGGTTTGTTTGCCGGATCAAGAGCTACCAACTCTTTTTCCGAAGGTAA
CTGGCTTCAGCAGAGCGCAGATACCAAATACTGTTCTTCTAGTGTAGCCGTAGTTAGGCCACCACTTCAA
GAACTCTGTAGCACCGCCTACATACCTCGCTCTGCTAATCCTGTTACCAGTGGCTGCTGCCAGTGGCGAT
AAGTCGTGTCTTACCGGGTTGGACTCAAGACGATAGTTACCGGATAAGGCGCAGCGGTCGGGCTGAACGG
GGGGTTCGTGCACACAGCCCAGCTTGGAGCGAACGACCTACACCGAACTGAGATACCTACAGCGTGAGCT
ATGAGAAAGCGCCACGCTTCCCGAAGGGAGAAAGGCGGACAGGTATCCGGTAAGCGGCAGGGTCGGAACA
GGAGAGCGCACGAGGGAGCTTCCAGGGGGAAACGCCTGGTATCTTTATAGTCCTGTCGGGTTTCGCCACC
TCTGACTTGAGCGTCGATTTTTGTGATGCTCGTCAGGGGGGCGGAGCCTATGGAAAAACGCCAGCAACGC
GGCCTTTTTACGGTTCCTGGCCTTTTGCTGGCCTTTTGCTCACATGTTCTTTCCTGCGTTATCCCCTGAT
TCTGTGGATAACCGTATTACCGCCTTTGAGTGAGCTGATACCGCTCGCCGCAGCCGAACGACCGAGCGCA
GCGAGTCAGTGAGCGAGGAAGCGGAAGAGCGCCCAATACGCAAACCGCCTCTCCCCGCGCGTTGGCCGAT
TCATTAATGCAGCTGGCACGACAGGTTTCCCGACTGGAAAGCGGGCAGTGAGCGCAACGCAATTAATGTG
AGTTAGCTCACTCATTAGGCACCCCAGGCTTTACACTTTATGCTTCCGGCTCGTATGTTGTGTGGAATTG
TGAGCGGATAACAATTTCACACAGGAAACAGCTATGACCATGATTACGCCAAGCGCGCAATTAACCCTCA
CTAAAGGGAACAAAAGCTGGAGCTGCAAGC
Features (pLannotate 1.2.2; 34 found; start..end, strand, type, name):
      5..231     +  promoter       RSV promoter: Rous sarcoma virus enhancer/promoter
    232..412     +  LTR            5' LTR (truncated): truncated 5' long terminal repeat (LTR) from HIV-1
    459..584     +  misc_feature   HIV-1 Ψ: packaging signal of human immunodeficiency virus type 1
    568..931     +  CDS            HIV-1 gag (fragment): gag protein from human immunodeficiency virus 1; gag
   1077..1310    +  misc_feature   RRE: The Rev response element (RRE) of HIV-1 allows for Rev-dependent mRNA export from the nucleus to the cytoplasm.
   1687..1713    +  CDS            Rev (fragment): human immunodeficiency virus 1 (HIV-1) Rev protein; rev; enhances nuclear export of unspliced and incompletely spliced viral mRNAs
   1720..1743    +  promoter       SV40 promoter (fragment): SV40 early promoter
   1744..1815    +  promoter       SV40 promoter (fragment): SV40 enhancer and early promoter
   1839..1974    +  rep_origin     SV40 ori: SV40 origin of replication
   2020..2616    +  CDS            PuroR (fragment): puromycin N-acetyltransferase; pac from Streptomyces; confers resistance to puromycin
   2665..2782    +  misc_feature   cPPT/CTS: central polypurine tract and central termination sequence of HIV-1
   2847..2913    +  CDS            small t antigen (fragment): SV40 (simian virus 40) small t antigen
   2920..4098    +  promoter       EF-1α promoter: strong constitutive promoter for human elongation factor EF-1α
   4119..4139    +  protein_bind   attB1: mutant version of attB; core recombination site for the Gateway® BP reaction BP Clonase™
   4145..6145    +  CDS            TCF4: ITF2_HUMAN - Also known as BHLHB19, ITF2, SEF2. Experimental evidence at protein level: Swiss-Prot protein existence level 1. Transcription factor that binds to the immunoglobulin enhancer Mu-E5/KE5-motif. Involved in the initiation of neuronal differentiation. Activates transcription by binding to the E box (5'- CANNTG-3'). Binds to the E-box present in the somatostatin receptor 2 initiator element (SSTR2-INR) to activate transcription (By similarity). Preferentially binds to either 5'-ACANNTGT-3' or 5'- CCANNTGG-3'. From Homo sapiens (Human).
   6150..6174    -  protein_bind   attB2: mutant version of attB; recombination site for the Gateway® BP reaction BP Clonase™
   6182..6223    +  CDS            V5 tag: epitope tag from simian virus 5
   6239..6292    +  promoter       U6 promoter (fragment): RNA polymerase III promoter for human U6 snRNA
   6334..6922    +  misc_feature   WPRE: woodchuck hepatitis virus posttranscriptional regulatory element
   6973..6992    +  misc_feature   cPPT/CTS (fragment): central polypurine tract and central termination sequence of HIV-1
   6994..7227    +  LTR            3' LTR (ΔU3): self-inactivating 3' long terminal repeat (LTR) from HIV-1
   7305..7426    +  polyA_signal   SV40 poly(A) signal: SV40 polyadenylation signal
   7466..7601    +  rep_origin     SV40 ori: SV40 origin of replication
   7622..7640    -  promoter       T7 promoter: promoter for bacteriophage T7 RNA polymerase
   7648..7803    +  CDS            lacZα (fragment): LacZα fragment of β-galactosidase; lacZ fragment
   7808..8236    +  rep_origin     f1 ori (sequence partly withheld): f1 bacteriophage origin of replication; arrow indicates direction of (+) strand synthesis
   8289..8393    +  promoter       AmpR promoter: bla
   8394..9254    +  CDS            AmpR: β-lactamase; bla; confers resistance to ampicillin, carbenicillin, and related antibiotics
   9425..10013   +  rep_origin     ori: high-copy-number ColE1/pMB1/pBR322/pUC origin of replication
  10196..10288   +  CDS            lacI (fragment): lac repressor; lacI; The lac repressor binds to the lac operator to inhibit transcription in E. coli. This inhibition can be relieved by adding lactose or isopropyl-β-D-thiogalactopyranoside (IPTG).
  10301..10322   +  protein_bind   CAP binding site: CAP binding activates transcription in the presence of cAMP. E. coli catabolite activator protein
  10337..10367   +  promoter       lac promoter: promoter for the E. coli lac operon
  10375..10391   +  protein_bind   lac operator: The lac repressor binds to the lac operator to inhibit transcription in E. coli. This inhibition can be relieved by adding lactose or isopropyl-β-D-thiogalactopyranoside (IPTG). lac repressor encoded by lacI
  10436..10454   +  promoter       T3 promoter: promoter for bacteriophage T3 RNA polymerase
