[The description below was written by a language model from this plasmid's Addgene catalogue record and pLannotate feature annotations shown in this document.]
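Description:
TFORF3519 is a third-generation-style, self-inactivating lentiviral expression plasmid built on the pLX_TRC317 backbone for overexpressing human TCF4 (also known as E2-2 or ITF2), a basic helix-loop-helix transcription factor that activates transcription through E-box motifs and is implicated in initiating neuronal differentiation. In bacteria it is maintained through a high-copy ColE1/pUC-type origin with ampicillin resistance (AmpR under its own bla promoter). An f1 origin and remnants of a lac/lacZα cloning region flanked by T7 and T3 promoters are also present in the backbone. The depositor notes that the plasmid may recombine during propagation, as lentiviral repeats sometimes do.

The viral genome is transcribed from an RSV promoter fused to a truncated HIV-1 5' LTR and carries the Ψ packaging signal, a gag fragment, the RRE for Rev-dependent nuclear export, a cPPT/CTS element, WPRE to boost transcript expression, and a ΔU3 3' LTR that inactivates LTR promoter activity after integration. An SV40 poly(A) signal lies downstream. Within this frame, an SV40 early promoter drives the puromycin resistance gene for selecting transduced mammalian cells, and the strong constitutive EF-1α promoter drives the TCF4 ORF. The ORF was inserted by Gateway cloning and sits between attB1 and attB2 sites, with a V5 epitope tag annotated just downstream, positioned for a C-terminal fusion. The construct belongs to a barcoded transcription factor ORF collection in which each vector carries a unique 24-bp barcode, allowing the factor to be identified in pooled overexpression screens such as directed differentiation studies. The barcode itself is not annotated in the feature table.
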