Addgene plasmid #144995: TFORF3519
Purpose: Lentiviral vector for overexpressing transcription factor ORFs with unique 24-bp barcodes. Barcodes facilitate identification of transcription factors in pooled screens.
Depositing lab: Feng Zhang. Depositing organization: Broad Institute. Publication: A transcription factor atlas of directed differentiation. Joung J, Ma S, Tay T, Geiger-Schuller KR, Kirchgatterer PC, Verdine VK, Guo B, Arias-Garcia MA, Allen WE, Singh A, Kuksenko O, Abudayyeh OO, Gootenberg JS, Fu Z, Macrae RK, Buenrostro JD, Regev A, Zhang F. Cell. 2023 Jan 5;186(1):209-229.e26. doi: 10.1016/j.cell.2022.11.026. PubMed 36608654.
Backbone
  Vector backbone: pLX_TRC317
  Backbone manufacturer: Broad Institute Genetic Perturbation Platform
  Backbone size w/o insert (bp): 8264
  Vector type: Mammalian Expression, Lentiviral
  Selectable markers: Puromycin
Growth in bacteria
  Bacterial resistance: Ampicillin, 100 μg/mL
  Growth temperature: 37°C
  Growth strain: NEB Stable
  Copy number: High Copy
Gene/Insert
  Gene/Insert name: TCF4
  Species: H. sapiens (human)
  Insert size (bp): 2213
  Entrez Gene: TCF4 (a.k.a. CDG2T, E2-2, FCD2, FECD3, ITF-2, ITF2, PTHS, SEF-2, SEF2, SEF2-1, SEF2-1A, SEF2-1B, SEF2-1D, TCF-4, bHLHb19)
  Promoter: EF1a
  Cloning method: Gateway Cloning
  Sequencing primers: 5′ GGGTGGAGACTGAAGTTAGGCCAG; 3′ CACATAGCGTAAAAGGAGCAACATAG
Resource information
  A portion of this plasmid was derived from a plasmid made by: Broad Institute Genetic Perturbation Platform
Terms and licenses: Academic/Nonprofit Terms; Industry Terms: Not Available to Industry
Depositor comments: NM_003199.2 Please test multiple small colonies in case of plasmid recombination. To make this collection available in a timely manner, a portion of this collection was not fully sequenced by Addgene. If an Addgene verified full plasmid sequence is not available, please contact us prior to placing an order to request the full sequence.
How to cite: TFORF3519 was a gift from Feng Zhang (Addgene plasmid # 144995 ; http://n2t.net/addgene:144995 ; RRID:Addgene_144995)
