>Addgene plasmid #144995 | TFORF3519 | depositor partial sequence | sequence record 287100 | Insert
ATCGATTGATCAACAAGTTTGTACAAAAAAGCAGGCACCATGCATCACCAACAGCGAATGGCTGCCTTAG
GGACGGACAAAGAGCTGAGTGATTTACTGGATTTCAGTGCGATGTTTTCACCTCCTGTGAGCAGTGGGAA
AAATGGACCAACTTCTTTGGCAAGTGGACATTTTACTGGCTCAAATGTAGAAGACAGAAGTAGCTCAGGG
TCCTGGGGGAATGGAGGACATCCAAGCCCGTCCAGGAACTATGGAGATGGGACTCCCTATGACCACATGA
CCAGCAGGGACCTTGGGTCACATGACAATCTCTCTCCACCTTTTGTCAATTCCAGAATACAAAGTAAAAC
AGAAAGGGGCTCATACTCATCTTATGGGAGAGAATCAAACTTACAGGGTTGCCACCAGCAGAGTCTCCTT
GGAGGTGACATGGATATGGGCAACCCAGGAACCCTTTCGCCCACCAAACCTGGTTCCCAGTACTATCAGT
ATTCTAGCAATAATCCCCGAAGGAGGCCTCTTCACAGTAGTGCCATGGAGGTACAGACAAAGAAAGTTCG
AAAAGTTCCTCCAGGTTTGCCATCTTCAGTCTATGCTCCATCAGCAAGCACTGCCGACTACAATAGGGAC
TCGCCAGGCTATCCTTCCTCCAAACCAGCAACCAGCACTTTCCCTAGCTCCTTCTTCATGCAAGATGGCC
ATCACAGCAGTGACCCTTGGAGCTCCTCCAGTGGGATGAATCAGCCTGGCTATGCAGGAATGTTGGGCAA
CTCTTCTCATATTCCACAGTCCAGCAGCTACTGTAGCCTGCATCCACATGAACGTTTGAGCTATCCATCA
CACTCCTCAGCAGACATCAATTCCAGTCTTCCTCCGATGTCCACTTTCCATCGTAGTGGTACAAACCATT
ACAGCACCTCTTCCTGTACGCCTCCTGCCAACGGGACAGACAGTATAATGGCAAATAGAGGAAGCGGGGC
AGCCGGCAGCTCCCAGACTGGAGATGCTCTGGGGAAAGCACTTGCTTCGATCTATTCTCCAGATCACACT
AACAACAGCTTTTCATCAAACCCTTCAACTCCTGTTGGCTCTCCTCCATCTCTCTCAGCAGGCACAGCTG
TTTGGTCTAGAAATGGAGGACAGGCCTCATCGTCTCCTAATTATGAAGGACCCTTACACTCTTTGCAAAG
CCGAATTGAAGATCGTTTAGAAAGACTGGATGATGCTATTCATGTTCTCCGGAACCATGCAGTGGGCCCA
TCCACAGCTATGCCTGGTGGTCATGGGGACATGCATGGAATCATTGGACCTTCTCATAATGGAGCCATGG
GTGGTCTGGGCTCAGGGTATGGAACCGGCCTTCTTTCAGCCAACAGACATTCACTCATGGTGGGGACCCA
TCGTGAAGATGGCGTGGCCCTGAGAGGCAGCCATTCTCTTCTGCCAAACCAGGTTCCGGTTCCACAGCTT
CCTGTCCAGTCTGCGACTTCCCCTGACCTGAACCCACCCCAGGACCCTTACAGAGGCATGCCACCAGGAC
TACAGGGGCAGAGTGTCTCCTCTGGCAGCTCTGAGATCAAATCCGATGACGAGGGTGATGAGAACCTGCA
AGACACGAAATCTTCGGAGGACAAGAAATTAGATGACGACAAGAAGGATATCAAATCAATTACTAGCAAT
AATGACGATGAGGACCTGACACCAGAGCAGAAGGCAGAGCGTGAGAAGGAGCGGAGGATGGCCAACAATG
CCCGAGAGCGTCTGCGGGTCCGTGACATCAACGAGGCTTTCAAAGAGCTCGGCCGCATGGTGCAGCTCCA
CCTCAAGAGTGACAAGCCCCAGACCAAGCTCCTGATCCTCCACCAGGCGGTGGCCGTCATCCTCAGTCTG
GAGCAGCAAGTCCGAGAAAGGAATCTGAATCCGAAAGCTGCGTGTCTGAAAAGAAGGGAGGAAGAGAAGG
TGTCCTCAGAGCCTCCCCCTCTCTCCTTGGCCGGCCCACACCCTGGAATGGGAGACGCATCGAATCACAT
GGGACAGATGTAAGACCCAGCTTTCTTGTACAAAGTGGTTGATATCGGTAAGCCTATCCCTAACCCTCTC
CTCGGTCTCGATTCTACGTAGTAATGAACTAGTCCGTAACTTGAAAGTATTTCGATTTCTTGGCTTTATA
TATCTTGTGGAAAGGACGAGACCCCTACTCCGCTAGGAGTACC
