>Addgene plasmid #144995 | TFORF3519 | depositor partial sequence | sequence record 287101 | Barcode
GACCCCTACTCCGCTAGGAGTACC
