>Addgene plasmid #144995 | TFORF3519 | addgene partial sequence | sequence record 313860 | WPRE-R 5'-CATAGCGTAAAAGGAGCAACA-3'
TTTGTAATCCAGAGGTTGATTGTCGACTTAACGCGTGGTACTCCTAGCGGAGTAGGGGTCTCGTCCTTTC
CACAAGATATATAAAGCCAAGAAATCGAAATACTTTCAAGTTACGGACTAGTTCATTACTACGTAGAATC
GAGACCGAGGAGAGGGTTAGGGATAGGCTTACCGATATCAACCACTTTGTACAAGAAAGCTGGGTCTTAC
ATCTGTCCCATGTGATTCGATGCGTCTCCCATTCCAGGGTGTGGGCCGGCCAAGGAGAGAGGGGGAGGCT
CTGAGGACACCTTCTCTTCCTCCCTTCTTTTCAGACACGCAGCTTTCGGATTCAGATTCCTTTCTCGGAC
TTGCTGCTCCAGACTGAGGATGACGGCCACCGCCTGGTGGAGGATCAGGAGCTTGGTCTGGGGCTTGTCA
CTCTTGAGGTGGAGCTGCACCATGCGGCCGAGCTCTTTGAAAGCCTCGTTGATGTCACGGACCCGCAGAC
GCTCTCGGGCATTGTTGGCCATCCTCCGCTCCTTCTCACGCTCTGCCTTCTGCTCTGGTGTCAGGTCCTC
ATCGTCATTATTGCTAGTAATTGATTTGATATCCTTCTTGTCGTCATCTAATTTCTTGTCCTCCGAAGAT
TTCGTGTCTTGCAGGTTCTCATCACCCTCGTCATCGGATTTGATCTCAGAGCTGCCAGAGGAGACACTCT
GCCCCTGTAGTCCTGGTG
